>Addgene plasmid #177197 | in-frame ampicillin PKAKTR backbone | addgene full sequence | sequence record 356208 | Addgene NGS Result
AGGGGATAACGCAGGAAAGAACATGTGAGCAAAAGGCCAGCAAAAGGCCAGGAACCGTAAAAAGGCCGCG
TTGCTGGCGTTTTTCCATAGGCTCCGCCCCCCTGACGAGCATCACAAAAATCGACGCTCAAGTCAGAGGT
GGCGAAACCCGACAGGACTATAAAGATACCAGGCGTTTCCCCCTGGAAGCTCCCTCGTGCGCTCTCCTGT
TCCGACCCTGCCGCTTACCGGATACCTGTCCGCCTTTCTCCCTTCGGGAAGCGTGGCGCTTTCTCATAGC
TCACGCTGTAGGTATCTCAGTTCGGTGTAGGTCGTTCGCTCCAAGCTGGGCTGTGTGCACGAACCCCCCG
TTCAGCCCGACCGCTGCGCCTTATCCGGTAACTATCGTCTTGAGTCCAACCCGGTAAGACACGACTTATC
GCCACTGGCAGCAGCCACTGGTAACAGGATTAGCAGAGCGAGGTATGTAGGCTGTGCTACAGAGTTCTTG
AAGTGGTGGCCTAACTACGGCTACACTAGAAGAACAGTATTTGGTATCTGCGCTCTGCTGAAGCCAGTTA
CCTTCGGAAAAAGAGTTGGTAGCTCTTGATCCGGCAAACAAACCACCGCTGGTAGCGGTGGTTTTTTTGT
TTGCAAGCAGCAGATTACGCGCAGAAAAAAAGGATCTCAAGAAGATCCTTTGATCTTTTCTACGGGGTCT
GACGCTCAGTGGAACGAAAACTCACGTTAAGGGATTTTGGTCATGAGACAATAACCCTGATAAATGCTTC
AATAATATTGAAAAAGGAAGAGTATGGGGTACCGAGGGCGGAGTATGGGCGGAGCCAATCAGCGTGCGCC
GTTCCGAAAGTTGCCTTTTATGGCTGGGCGGAGAATGGGCGGTGAACGCCGATCATTATATAAGGACGCG
CCGGGTGTGGCACAGCTAGTTCCGTCGCAGCCGGGATTTGGGTCGCGGTTCTTGTTTGTGGATCCCTGTG
ATCGTCACTTGACAATGGAGATGCCAGAGGAACCCGCCAACAGTGGGCATTCACTACCCCCGGTTTATAT
TTACAGTCCCGAGTATAGCATCTTCGATTCACTAGTATGATCATAGATCCTCGAGGTTAGAGCGTCTGAC
CCTCCAGTCCTCTACAAGTCCTGCAGGGTCTCTTATTAGCTTGATTAGTATTCAACATTTCCGTGTCGCC
CTTATTCCCTTTTTTGCGGCATTTTGCCTTCCTGTTTTTGCTCACCCAGAAACGCTGGTGAAAGTAAAAG
ATGCTGAAGATCAGTTGGGTGCACGAGTGGGTTACATCGAACTGGATCTCAACAGCGGTAAGATCCTTGA
GAGTTTTCGCCCCGAAGAACGTTTTCCAATGATGAGCACTTTTAAAGTTCTGCTATGTGGCGCGGTATTA
TCCCGTATTGACGCCGGGCAAGAGCAACTCGGTCGCCGCATACACTATTCTCAGAATGACTTGGTTGAGT
ACTCACCAGTCACAGAAAAGCATCTTACGGATGGCATGACAGTAAGAGAATTATGCAGTGCTGCCATAAC
CATGAGTGATAACACTGCGGCCAACTTACTTCTGACAACGATCGGAGGACCGAAGGAGCTAACCGCTTTT
TTGCACAACATGGGGGATCATGTAACTCGCCTTGATCGTTGGGAACCGGAGCTGAATGAAGCCATACCAA
ACTACGAGCGTGACACCACGATGCCTGTAGCAATGGCAACAACGTTGCGCAAACTATTAACTGGCGAACT
ACTTACTCTAGCTTCCCGGCAACAATTAATAGACTGGATGGAGGCGGATAAAGTTGCAGGACCACTTCTG
CGCTCGGCCCTTCCGGCTGGCTGGTTTATTGCTGATAAATCTGGAGCCGGTGAGCGTGGGTCTCGCGGTA
TCATTGCAGCACTGGGGCCAGATGGTAAGCCCTCCCGTATCGTAGTTATCTACACGACGGGGAGTCAGGC
AACTATGGATGAACGAAATAGACAGATCGCTGAGATAGGTGCCTCACTGATTAAGCATTGGTAACTGTCA
GACCAAGTTTACTCATATATACTTTAGATTGATTTAAAACTTCATTTTTAATTTAAAAGGATCTAGGTGA
AGATCCTTTTTGATAATCTCATGAGCGGATACATATTTGAATGTATTTAGAAAAATAAACAAATAGGGGT
TCCGCGCACATTTCCCCGAAAAGTGCCACCTGATGCGGTGTGAAATACCGCACAGATGCGTAAGGAGAAA
ATACCGCATCAGGAAATTGTAAGCGTTAATAATTCAGAAGAACTCGTCAAGAAGGCGATAGAAGGCGATG
CGCTGCGAATCGGGAGCGGCGATACCGTAAAGCACGAGGAAGCGGTCAGCCCATTCGCCGCCAAGCTCTT
CAGCAATATCACGGGTAGCCAACGCTATGTCCTGATAGCGGTCCGCCACACCCAGCCGGCCACAGTCGAT
GAATCCAGAAAAGCGGCCATTTTCCACCATGATATTCGGCAAGCAGGCATCGCCATGGGTCACGACGAGA
TCCTCGCCGTCGGGCATGCTCGCCTTGAGCCTGGCGAACAGTTCGGCTGGCGCGAGCCCCTGATGCTCTT
CGTCCAGATCATCCTGATCGACAAGACCGGCTTCCATCCGAGTACGTGCTCGCTCGATGCGATGTTTCGC
TTGGTGGTCGAATGGGCAGGTAGCCGGATCAAGCGTATGCAGCCGCCGCATTGCATCAGCCATGATGGAT
ACTTTCTCGGCAGGAGCAAGGTGAGATGACAGGAGATCCTGCCCCGGCACTTCGCCCAATAGCAGCCAGT
CCCTTCCCGCTTCAGTGACAACGTCGAGCACAGCTGCGCAAGGAACGCCCGTCGTGGCCAGCCACGATAG
CCGCGCTGCCTCGTCTTGCAGTTCATTCAGGGCACCGGACAGGTCGGTCTTGACAAAAAGAACCGGGCGC
CCCTGCGCTGACAGCCGGAACACGGCGGCATCAGAGCAGCCGATTGTCTGTTGTGCCCAGTCATAGCCGA
ATAGCCTCTCCACCCAAGCGGCCGGAGAACCTGCGTGCAATCCATCTTGTTCAATCATGCGAAACGATCC
TCATCCTGTCTCTTGATCAGAGCTTGATCCCCTGCGCCATCAGATCCTTGGCGGCAAGAAAGCCATCCAG
TTTACTTTGCAGGGCTTCCCAACCTTACCAGAGGGCGCCCCAGCTGGCAATTCCGGTTCGCTTGCTGTCC
ATAAAACCGCCCAGTCTAGCTATCGCCATGTAAGCCCACTGCAAGCTACCTGCTTTCTCTTTGCGCTTGC
GTTTTCCCTTGTCCAGATAGCCCAGTAGCTGACATTCATCCGGGGTCAGCACCGTTTCTGCGGACTTGCT
TTCTACGTGAAAAGGATCTAGGTGTCTTCCGCTTCCTCGCTCACTGACTCGCTGCGCTCGGTCGTTCGGC
TGCGGCGAGCGGTATCAGCTCACTCAAAGGCGGTAATACGGTTATCCACAGAATC
Features (pLannotate 1.2.2; 10 found; start..end, strand, type, name):
     82..670     -  rep_origin     ori: high-copy-number ColE1/pMB1/pBR322/pUC origin of replication
    741..793     +  promoter       AmpR promoter (fragment): bla
    877..991     +  promoter       UbC promoter (fragment): human ubiquitin C promoter
    995..1087    +  CDS            Hdac8 (fragment): HDAC8_MOUSE - Experimental evidence at protein level: Swiss-Prot protein existence level 1. Responsible for the deacetylation of lysine residues on the N-terminal part of the core histones (H2A, H2B, H3 and H4). Histone deacetylation gives a tag for epigenetic repression and plays an important role in transcriptional regulation, cell cycle progression and developmental events. Histone deacetylases act via the formation of large multiprotein complexes. Also involved in the deacetylation of cohesin complex protein SMC3 regulating release of cohesin complexes from chromatin. May play a role in sm
   1167..2024    +  CDS            AmpR: β-lactamase; bla; confers resistance to ampicillin, carbenicillin, and related antibiotics
   2117..2176    -  promoter       AmpR promoter (fragment): bla
   2203..2253    +  misc_feature   bom (fragment): basis of mobility region from pBR322
   2274..3068    -  CDS            NeoR/KanR: aminoglycoside phosphotransferase from Tn5; aph(3')-II (or nptII); confers resistance to neomycin, kanamycin, and G418 (Geneticin®)
   3100..3369    -  CDS            tnpA (fragment): TN5P_ECOLX - Also known as tnp. Experimental evidence at protein level: Swiss-Prot protein existence level 1. Mediates transposition of transposon Tn5 by a 'cut and paste' mechanism. First, the monomeric transposase binds the 19 bp inverted DNA repeats flanking the transposon. Then, dimerization of the DNA- bound transposase creates a synaptic DNA complex. After nicking of the first DNA strand, excision of the transposon proceeds through a series of intermediates. The transposase then mediates the insertion of the transposon at a new site by strand transfer. The activity of the wild- type tran
   3386..3485    -  rep_origin     RSF ori (fragment): Plasmids containing the RSF 1030 origin of replication can be propagated in E. coli cells that contain additional plasmids with compatible origins.
