[The description below was written by a language model from this plasmid's Addgene catalogue record and pLannotate feature annotations shown in this document.]
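Description:
The in-frame ampicillin PKAKTR backbone is a small (about 3.5 kb) TOPO-derived bacterial plasmid deposited as an empty backbone. It is intended as a template for mutagenesis of PKAKTR, presumably a protein kinase A kinase translocation reporter, although the record does not spell out the acronym. It replicates in E. coli from a high-copy ColE1/pUC-type origin and is maintained under kanamycin selection through a Tn5-derived NeoR/KanR (aminoglycoside phosphotransferase) gene. Short annotated fragments of the Tn5 transposase gene, the pBR322 bom region and an RSF origin appear to be remnants of the backbone or similarity matches rather than functional elements.

The distinctive part of the construct lies downstream of a short AmpR promoter fragment and a fragment annotated as the human UbC promoter. Here a roughly 90 bp coding segment, matched by the annotation software to mouse Hdac8, is followed shortly afterwards by a full-length β-lactamase (AmpR) open reading frame on the same strand. No feature is labelled as PKAKTR itself. The Hdac8-like segment may correspond to the kinase-substrate portion of the reporter, but the record does not confirm this. The plasmid name and stated purpose indicate that the ampicillin-resistance gene is placed in frame with the reporter site. Such an arrangement would plausibly allow ampicillin resistance to report whether mutagenised variants keep the reading frame, although the selection scheme is not described in the record. The associated publication concerns a multiplexed epitope barcoding strategy for dynamic cellular phenotypic screens, which suggests the plasmid is a cloning intermediate for building reporter variant libraries rather than a mammalian expression vector.
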