Addgene plasmid #177197: in-frame ampicillin PKAKTR backbone
Purpose: (Empty Backbone) PKAKTR mutagenesis template with in-frame ampicillin site
Depositing lab: Markus Covert. Depositing organization: Stanford University. Publication: A multiplexed epitope barcoding strategy that enables dynamic cellular phenotypic screens. Kudo T, Lane K, Covert MW. Cell Syst. 2022 May 18;13(5):376-387.e8. doi: 10.1016/j.cels.2022.02.006. Epub 2022 Mar 21. PubMed 35316656.
Backbone
  Vector backbone: TOPO
  Vector type: Bacterial Expression
Growth in bacteria
  Bacterial resistance: Kanamycin, 50 μg/mL
  Growth temperature: 37°C
  Growth strain: DH5alpha
  Copy number: Unknown
Terms and licenses: Academic/Nonprofit Terms; Industry Terms: Not Available to Industry
How to cite: in-frame ampicillin PKAKTR backbone was a gift from Markus Covert (Addgene plasmid # 177197 ; http://n2t.net/addgene:177197 ; RRID:Addgene_177197)
